Addgene plasmid #120666: Smp_147730-Cd4-bio-His
Purpose: Expression of recombinant S. mansoni protein
Depositing lab: Gavin Wright. Depositing organization: Wellcome Sanger Institute. Publication: A library of cell-surface and secreted proteins from Schistosoma mansoni identifies early serological markers of infection. Cécile Crosnier, Anna V. Protasio, Gabriel Rinaldi, Shona Wilson, Matthew Berriman, Gavin J. Wright. bioRXiv 10.1101/593616.
Backbone
  Vector backbone: pTT3
  Backbone manufacturer: Yves Durocher, NRC
  Backbone size w/o insert (bp): 6686
  Vector type: Mammalian Expression
Growth in bacteria
  Bacterial resistance: Ampicillin, 100 μg/mL
  Growth temperature: 37°C
  Growth strain: DH5alpha
  Copy number: High Copy
Gene/Insert
  Gene/Insert name: Smp_147730
  Species: Schistosoma mansoni
  Insert size (bp): 379
  Entrez Gene: Smp_147730 (a.k.a. Smp_147730)
  Promoter: CMV
  Tag / fusion protein: ratCd4(d3+4)-bio-6His (C terminal on backbone)
  Cloning method: Restriction Enzyme; 5′ cloning site NotI (not destroyed); 3′ cloning site AscI (not destroyed)
Terms and licenses: Academic/Nonprofit Terms; Industry Terms: Not Available to Industry
How to cite: Smp_147730-Cd4-bio-His was a gift from Gavin Wright (Addgene plasmid # 120666 ; http://n2t.net/addgene:120666 ; RRID:Addgene_120666)
