[The description below was written by a language model from this plasmid's Addgene catalogue record and pLannotate feature annotations shown in this document.]
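Description:
Smp_147730-Cd4-bio-His is a mammalian expression plasmid built on the pTT3 backbone for producing a recombinant, soluble form of the Schistosoma mansoni protein Smp_147730. It is maintained in E. coli through a high-copy ColE1/pUC-type origin and selected with ampicillin via the β-lactamase gene. The backbone also carries an Epstein-Barr virus oriP element, which allows episomal retention and enhanced transient expression in mammalian cell lines that supply EBNA1.

Expression is driven by the CMV immediate-early enhancer and promoter, which span the numbering origin of the circular sequence. They are followed by adenovirus-derived leader and splice elements and a chimeric intron, which generally improve transcript processing and yield. The open reading frame begins with a mouse immunoglobulin heavy chain signal sequence that directs the product into the secretory pathway. The 379 bp S. mansoni insert is cloned between NotI and AscI sites that are both retained. The automated annotation flags part of the insert as resembling a sea anemone Kunitz-type protease inhibitor toxin; this is a homology hit and may hint at a Kunitz-like domain, but the record does not state the protein's function. Downstream, the backbone supplies a C-terminal tag consisting of rat Cd4 domains 3 and 4, a biotinylation ("bio") sequence and a 6xHis tag. Only the Cd4 portion is detected in the feature table. Transcription ends at a rabbit β-globin polyadenylation signal.

The plasmid belongs to a library of S. mansoni cell-surface and secreted proteins used to search for early serological markers of infection. The tags typically serve for His-based purification and for capture of biotinylated protein on streptavidin.
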