Features (pLannotate 1.2.2; 19 found; start..end, strand, type, name):
      2..201     +  promoter       CMV promoter: human cytomegalovirus (CMV) immediate early promoter
    269..307     +  misc_feature   Ad SA (fragment): adenovirus major late transcript splice acceptor (Friedrich and Soriano, 1991)
    340..549     -  CDS            PTP (fragment): TERM_ADE02 - Experimental evidence at protein level: Swiss-Prot protein existence level 1. Protein covalently bound to the viral DNA that acts as a primer for viral genomic replication by DNA strand displacement. Assembles on the viral origin of replication in an initiation complex with viral polymerase, DBP, host NFIA and host POU2F1/OCT1. During initiation, the polymerase covalently couples the first dCTP with Ser- 580 of pTP. The terminal protein stimulates the template activity over 20 fold compared to protein-free templates. Neo-synthesized viral genomes are linked to two preterminal prot
    580..669     +  intron         chimeric intron (fragment): chimera between introns from adenovirus and immunoglobulin heavy chain genes
    688..734     +  CDS            IgH signal sequence (fragment): signal sequence from the mouse immunoglobulin heavy chain variable region
    826..993     +  CDS            VKT1_ANTEL (fragment): Experimental evidence at protein level: Swiss-Prot protein existence level 1. Dual-function toxin that inhibits both serine proteases (trypsin Kd=124 nM) and voltage-gated potassium channels rKv1.1/KCNA1 (IC(50)=0.9 nM). The activity on the Kv1.1/KCNA1 is selective and reversible. The toxin presumably acts by blocking the channel pore in the open state. From Anthopleura elegantissima (Green aggregating anemone) (Actinia elegantissima).
   1192..1752    +  CDS            Cd4 (fragment): CD4_RAT - Experimental evidence at protein level: Swiss-Prot protein existence level 1. Integral membrane glycoprotein that plays an essential role in the immune response and serves multiple functions in responses against both external and internal offenses. In T-cells, functions primarily as a coreceptor for MHC class II molecule:peptide complex. The antigens presented by class II peptides are derived from extracellular proteins while class I peptides are derived from cytosolic proteins. Interacts simultaneously with the T-cell receptor (TCR) and the MHC class II presented by antigen presenti
   1912..1967    +  polyA_signal   β-globin poly(A) signal: rabbit β-globin polyadenylation signal (Gil and Proudfoot, 1987)
   2481..4162    -  rep_origin     oriP (fragment): Epstein-Barr virus oriP replication origin (Yates et al., 2000)
   4289..4393    +  promoter       AmpR promoter: bla
   4394..5254    +  CDS            AmpR: β-lactamase; bla; confers resistance to ampicillin, carbenicillin, and related antibiotics
   5425..6013    +  rep_origin     ori: high-copy-number ColE1/pMB1/pBR322/pUC origin of replication
   6196..6288    +  CDS            lacI (fragment): lac repressor; lacI; The lac repressor binds to the lac operator to inhibit transcription in E. coli. This inhibition can be relieved by adding lactose or isopropyl-β-D-thiogalactopyranoside (IPTG).
   6301..6322    +  protein_bind   CAP binding site: CAP binding activates transcription in the presence of cAMP. E. coli catabolite activator protein
   6337..6367    +  promoter       lac promoter: promoter for the E. coli lac operon
   6375..6391    +  protein_bind   lac operator: The lac repressor binds to the lac operator to inhibit transcription in E. coli. This inhibition can be relieved by adding lactose or isopropyl-β-D-thiogalactopyranoside (IPTG). lac repressor encoded by lacI
   6461..6477    +  promoter       tet promoter (fragment): E. coli promoter for tetracycline efflux protein gene
   6487..6512    -  CDS            bla(M) (fragment): β-lactamase lacking the signal sequence; bla(M); allows cytosolic expression of β-lactamase
   6686..7065    +  enhancer       CMV enhancer: human cytomegalovirus immediate early enhancer
>Addgene plasmid #120666 | Smp_147730-Cd4-bio-His | addgene full sequence | sequence record 234476 | Addgene NGS Result
GTGATGCGGTTTTGGCAGTACACCAATGGGCGTGGATAGCGGTTTGACTCACGGGGATTTCCAAGTCTCC
ACCCCATTGACGTCAATGGGAGTTTGTTTTGGCACCAAAATCAACGGGACTTTCCAAAATGTCGTAATAA
CCCCGCCCCGTTGACGCAAATGGGCGGTAGGCGTGTACGGTGGGAGGTCTATATAAGCAGAGCTCGTTTA
GTGAACCGTCAGATCCTCACTCTCTTCCGCATCGCTGTCTGCGAGGGCCAGCTGTTGGGCTCGCGGTTGA
GGACAAACTCTTCGCGGTCTTTCCAGTACTCTTGGATCGGAAACCCGTCGGCCTCCGAACGGTACTCCGC
CACCGAGGGACCTGAGCGAGTCCGCATCGACCGGATCGGAAAACCTCTCGAGAAAGGCGTCTAACCAGTC
ACAGTCGCAAGGTAGGCTGAGCACCGTGGCGGGCGGCAGCGGGTGGCGGTCGGGGTTGTTTCTGGCGGAG
GTGCTGCTGATGATGTAATTAAAGTAGGCGGTCTTGAGACGGCGGATGGTCGAGGTGAGGTGTGGCAGGC
TTGAGATCCAGCTGTTGGGGTGAGTACTCCCTCTCAAAAGCGGGCATTACTTCTGCGCTAAGATTGTCAG
TTTCCAAAAACGAGGAGGATTTGATATTCACCTGGCCCGATCTGGCCATACACTTGAGTGACAATGACAT
CCACTTTGCCTTTCTCTCCACAGGTGTCCACTCCCAGGTCCAAGTTTGCCACCATGGAGTTTCAGACCCA
GGTACTCATGTCCCTGCTGCTCTGCATGTCTGGTGCGGCCGCCTACAGAAAGGGCAACAGCGACTGCCTG
CTGGACTACGACGAGGGCATCTGTCGGGCCCTGCTGAAGCGGTTCTACTACGACAGCGTGAACCAGACCT
GCGAGATCTTCTACTACGGCGGCTGCCTGGGCAACGGCAACAACTTCCTGAGCAAAGAGGAATGCGAGCG
GAAGTGTGGCGGCCAGATCTACATGACCGAGAAGTCCTTCGAAACCACCAAGCAGATGGAAACCACCAGC
ACCAGCATCGACAGAAGCGACAACACCGAGACAACCATCACCACCCAGAAACCCCTGAGCGTGGGCGCCA
AGATCGTGCTGGGCATCCTGGACATCAAGAACAAGGTGTCCAACCTGTTCAAGAAGATCAAGGGCGAGAA
AGGCGCGCCGTCGACCTCCATCACGGCCTATAAGAGTGAGGGGGAGTCAGCGGAGTTCTCCTTCCCACTC
AACCTTGGAGAGGAAAGCCTGCAGGGAGAGTTGAGATGGAAGGCAGAGAAGGCTCCTTCTTCCCAGTCCT
GGATCACCTTCTCCCTAAAGAACCAAAAGGTGTCTGTGCAGAAGTCTACTAGCAACCCCAAGTTCCAGCT
GTCCGAAACGCTCCCACTCACCCTTCAGATACCCCAGGTCTCCCTTCAGTTTGCTGGTTCTGGCAACCTG
ACCCTGACTCTGGACAGAGGGATACTGTATCAGGAAGTGAACCTGGTGGTGATGAAAGTGACTCAGCCCG
ACAGCAACACTTTGACCTGTGAGGTGATGGGACCCACCTCACCCAAGATGAGACTGATCTTGAAGCAGGA
GAATCAGGAGGCCAGGGTCTCCAGGCAGGAGAAAGTGATTCAAGTGCAGGCCCCTGAAGCAGGGGTGTGG
CAATGTCTACTGAGTGAAGGTGAAGAGGTCAAGATGGACTCCAAGATCCAGGTTTTATCCAAAGGGTTGA
ATTCCGGCAGCCTGCACCACATCCTGGACGCCCAGAAGATGCTGTGGAACCACAGGGACAGGAACCTGCC
TCCTCTGGCCCCTCTGGGCCCCCACCACCATCACCACCATTGAGTCTAGACACGTGATTAATTAAGGATC
CCCCGACCTCGACCTCTGGCTAATAAAGGAAATTTATTTTCATTGCAATAGTGTGTTGGAATTTTTTGTG
TCTCTCACTCGGAAGGACATATGGGAGGGCAAATCATTTGGTCGAGATCCCTCGGAGATCTCTAGCTAGA
GGATCGATCCCCGCCCCGGACGAACTAAACCTGACTACGACATCTCTGCCCCTTCTTCGCGGGGCAGTGC
ATGTAATCCCTTCAGTTGGTTGGTACAACTTGCCAACTGGGCCCTGTTCCACATGTGACACGGGGGGGGA
CCAAACACAAAGGGGTTCTCTGACTGTAGTTGACATCCTTATAAATGGATGTGCACATTTGCCAACACTG
AGTGGCTTTCATCCTGGAGCAGACTTTGCAGTCTGTGGACTGCAACACAACATTGCCTTTATGTGTAACT
CTTGGCTGAAGCTCTTACACCAATGCTGGGGGACATGTACCTCCCAGGGGCCCAGGAAGACTACGGGAGG
CTACACCAACGTCAATCAGAGGGGCCTGTGTAGCTACCGATAAGCGGACCCTCAAGAGGGCATTAGCAAT
AGTGTTTATAAGGCCCCCTTGTTAACCCTAAACGGGTAGCATATGCTTCCCGGGTAGTAGTATATACTAT
CCAGACTAACCCTAATTCAATAGCATATGTTACCCAACGGGAAGCATATGCTATCGAATTAGGGTTAGTA
AAAGGGTCCTAAGGAACAGCGATATCTCCCACCCCATGAGCTGTCACGGTTTTATTTACATGGGGTCAGG
ATTCCACGAGGGTAGTGAACCATTTTAGTCACAAGGGCAGTGGCTGAAGATCAAGGAGCGGGCAGTGAAC
TCTCCTGAATCTTCGCCTGCTTCTTCATTCTCCTTCGTTTAGCTAATAGAATAACTGCTGAGTTGTGAAC
AGTAAGGTGTATGTGAGGTGCTCGAAAACAAGGTTTCAGGTGACGCCCCCAGAATAAAATTTGGACGGGG
GGTTCAGTGGTGGCATTGTGCTATGACACCAATATAACCCTCACAAACCCCTTGGGCAATAAATACTAGT
GTAGGAATGAAACATTCTGAATATCTTTAACAATAGAAATCCATGGGGTGGGGACAAGCCGTAAAGACTG
GATGTCCATCTCACACGAATTTATGGCTATGGGCAACACATAATCCTAGTGCAATATGATACTGGGGTTA
TTAAGATGTGTCCCAGGCAGGGACCAAGACAGGTGAACCATGTTGTTACACTCTATTTGTAACAAGGGGA
AAGAGAGTGGACGCCGACAGCAGCGGACTCCACTGGTTGTCTCTAACACCCCCGAAAATTAAACGGGGCT
CCACGCCAATGGGGCCCATAAACAAAGACAAGTGGCCACTCTTTTTTTTGAAATTGTGGAGTGGGGGCAC
GCGTCAGCCCCCACACGCCGCCCTGCGGTTTTGGACTGTAAAATAAGGGTGTAATAACTTGGCTGATTGT
AACCCCGCTAACCACTGCGGTCAAACCACTTGCCCACAAAACCACTAATGGCACCCCGGGGAATACCTGC
ATAAGTAGGTGGGCGGGCCAAGATAGGGGCGCGATTGCTGCGATCTGGAGGACAAATTACACACACTTGC
GCCTGAGCGCCAAGCACAGGGTTGTTGGTCCTCATATTCACGAGGTCGCTGAGAGCACGGTGGGCTAATG
TTGCCATGGGTAGCATATACTACCCAAATATCTGGATAGCATATGCTATCCTAATCTATATCTGGGTAGC
ATAGGCTATCCTAATCTATATCTGGGTAGCATATGCTATCCTAATCTATATCTGGGTAGTATATGCTATC
CTAATTTATATCTGGGTAGCATAGGCTATCCTAATCTATATCTGGGTAGCATATGCTATCCTAATCTATA
TCTGGGTAGTATATGCTATCCTAATCTGTATCCGGGTAGCATATGCTATCCTAATAGAGATTAGGGTAGT
ATATGCTATCCTAATTTATATCTGGGTAGCATATACTACCCAAATATCTGGATAGCATATGCTATCCTAA
TCTATATCTGGGTAGCATATGCTATCCTAATCTATATCTGGGTAGCATAGGCTATCCTAATCTATATCTG
GGTAGCATATGCTATCCTAATCTATATCTGGGTAGTATATGCTATCCTAATTTATATCTGGGTAGCATAG
GCTATCCTAATCTATATCTGGGTAGCATATGCTATCCTAATCTATATCTGGGTAGTATATGCTATCCTAA
TCTGTATCCGGGTAGCATATGCTATCCTCATGATAAGCTGTCAAACATGAGAATTTTCTTGAAGACGAAA
GGGCCTCGTGATACGCCTATTTTTATAGGTTAATGTCATGATAATAATGGTTTCTTAGACGTCAGGTGGC
ACTTTTCGGGGAAATGTGCGCGGAACCCCTATTTGTTTATTTTTCTAAATACATTCAAATATGTATCCGC
TCATGAGACAATAACCCTGATAAATGCTTCAATAATATTGAAAAAGGAAGAGTATGAGTATTCAACATTT
CCGTGTCGCCCTTATTCCCTTTTTTGCGGCATTTTGCCTTCCTGTTTTTGCTCACCCAGAAACGCTGGTG
AAAGTAAAAGATGCTGAAGATCAGTTGGGTGCACGAGTGGGTTACATCGAACTGGATCTCAACAGCGGTA
AGATCCTTGAGAGTTTTCGCCCCGAAGAACGTTTTCCAATGATGAGCACTTTTAAAGTTCTGCTATGTGG
CGCGGTATTATCCCGTGTTGACGCCGGGCAAGAGCAACTCGGTCGCCGCATACACTATTCTCAGAATGAC
TTGGTTGAGTACTCACCAGTCACAGAAAAGCATCTTACGGATGGCATGACAGTAAGAGAATTATGCAGTG
CTGCCATAACCATGAGTGATAACACTGCGGCCAACTTACTTCTGACAACGATCGGAGGACCGAAGGAGCT
AACCGCTTTTTTGCACAACATGGGGGATCATGTAACTCGCCTTGATCGTTGGGAACCGGAGCTGAATGAA
GCCATACCAAACGACGAGCGTGACACCACGATGCCTGCAGCAATGGCAACAACGTTGCGCAAACTATTAA
CTGGCGAACTACTTACTCTAGCTTCCCGGCAACAATTAATAGACTGGATGGAGGCGGATAAAGTTGCAGG
ACCACTTCTGCGCTCGGCCCTTCCGGCTGGCTGGTTTATTGCTGATAAATCTGGAGCCGGTGAGCGTGGG
TCTCGCGGTATCATTGCAGCACTGGGGCCAGATGGTAAGCCCTCCCGTATCGTAGTTATCTACACGACGG
GGAGTCAGGCAACTATGGATGAACGAAATAGACAGATCGCTGAGATAGGTGCCTCACTGATTAAGCATTG
GTAACTGTCAGACCAAGTTTACTCATATATACTTTAGATTGATTTAAAACTTCATTTTTAATTTAAAAGG
ATCTAGGTGAAGATCCTTTTTGATAATCTCATGACCAAAATCCCTTAACGTGAGTTTTCGTTCCACTGAG
CGTCAGACCCCGTAGAAAAGATCAAAGGATCTTCTTGAGATCCTTTTTTTCTGCGCGTAATCTGCTGCTT
GCAAACAAAAAAACCACCGCTACCAGCGGTGGTTTGTTTGCCGGATCAAGAGCTACCAACTCTTTTTCCG
AAGGTAACTGGCTTCAGCAGAGCGCAGATACCAAATACTGTTCTTCTAGTGTAGCCGTAGTTAGGCCACC
ACTTCAAGAACTCTGTAGCACCGCCTACATACCTCGCTCTGCTAATCCTGTTACCAGTGGCTGCTGCCAG
TGGCGATAAGTCGTGTCTTACCGGGTTGGACTCAAGACGATAGTTACCGGATAAGGCGCAGCGGTCGGGC
TGAACGGGGGGTTCGTGCACACAGCCCAGCTTGGAGCGAACGACCTACACCGAACTGAGATACCTACAGC
GTGAGCTATGAGAAAGCGCCACGCTTCCCGAAGGGAGAAAGGCGGACAGGTATCCGGTAAGCGGCAGGGT
CGGAACAGGAGAGCGCACGAGGGAGCTTCCAGGGGGAAACGCCTGGTATCTTTATAGTCCTGTCGGGTTT
CGCCACCTCTGACTTGAGCGTCGATTTTTGTGATGCTCGTCAGGGGGGCGGAGCCTATGGAAAAACGCCA
GCAACGCGGCCTTTTTACGGTTCCTGGCCTTTTGCTGGCCTTTTGCTCACATGTTCTTTCCTGCGTTATC
CCCTGATTCTGTGGATAACCGTATTACCGCCTTTGAGTGAGCTGATACCGCTCGCCGCAGCCGAACGACC
GAGCGCAGCGAGTCAGTGAGCGAGGAAGCGGAAGAGCGCCCAATACGCAAACCGCCTCTCCCCGCGCGTT
GGCCGATTCATTAATGCAGCTGGCACGACAGGTTTCCCGACTGGAAAGCGGGCAGTGAGCGCAACGCAAT
TAATGTGAGTTAGCTCACTCATTAGGCACCCCAGGCTTTACACTTTATGCTTCCGGCTCGTATGTTGTGT
GGAATTGTGAGCGGATAACAATTTCACACAGGAAACAGCTATGACCATGATTACGCCAAGCTCTAGCTAG
AGGTCGACCAATTCTCATGTTTGACAGCTTATCATCGCAGATCCGGGCAACGTTGTTGCCATTGCTGCAG
GCGCAGAACTGGTAGGTATGGAAGATCTATACATTGAATCAATATTGGCAATTAGCCATATTAGTCATTG
GTTATATAGCATAAATCAATATTGGCTATTGGCCATTGCATACGTTGTATCTATATCATAATATGTACAT
TTATATTGGCTCATGTCCAATATGACCGCCATGTTGACATTGATTATTGACTAGTTATTAATAGTAATCA
ATTACGGGGTCATTAGTTCATAGCCCATATATGGAGTTCCGCGTTACATAACTTACGGTAAATGGCCCGC
CTGGCTGACCGCCCAACGACCCCCGCCCATTGACGTCAATAATGACGTATGTTCCCATAGTAACGCCAAT
AGGGACTTTCCATTGACGTCAATGGGTGGAGTATTTACGGTAAACTGCCCACTTGGCAGTACATCAAGTG
TATCATATGCCAAGTCCGCCCCCTATTGACGTCAATGACGGTAAATGGCCCGCCTGGCATTATGCCCAGT
ACATGACCTTACGGGACTTTCCTACTTGGCAGTACATCTACGTATTAGTCATCGCTATTACCATG
